Addgene plasmid #246261: pCAGGS-3HA-VPS39
Purpose: Rab7 GEF
Depositing lab: Ryohei Yasuda. Depositing organization: Max Planck Florida Institute. Publication: Rab10 inactivation promotes AMPAR trafficking and spine enlargement during long-term potentiation. Wang J, Nishiyama J, Parra-Bueno P, Okaz E, Oz G, Liu X, Watabe T, Suponitsky-Kroyter I, McGraw TE, Szatmari EM, Yasuda R. Elife. 2025 Sep 23;13:RP103879. doi: 10.7554/eLife.103879. PubMed 40986440.
Backbone
  Vector backbone: pCAGGS
  Backbone size w/o insert (bp): 4772
  Vector type: Mammalian Expression
Growth in bacteria
  Bacterial resistance: Ampicillin, 100 μg/mL
  Growth temperature: 37°C
  Growth strain: DH5alpha
  Copy number: High Copy
Gene/Insert
  Gene/Insert name: 3HA-VPS39
  Species: R. norvegicus (rat)
  Insert size (bp): 2730
  Entrez Gene: Vps39
  Promoter: CAG
  Tag / fusion protein: 3HA (N terminal on insert)
  Cloning method: Restriction Enzyme; 5′ cloning site Unknown (unknown if destroyed)
Terms and licenses: Academic/Nonprofit Terms; Industry Terms: Not Available to Industry
How to cite: pCAGGS-3HA-VPS39 was a gift from Ryohei Yasuda (Addgene plasmid # 246261 ; http://n2t.net/addgene:246261 ; RRID:Addgene_246261)
