[The description below was written by a language model from this plasmid's Addgene catalogue record and pLannotate feature annotations shown in this document.]
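Description:
pCAGGS-3HA-VPS39 is a mammalian expression plasmid built on the pCAGGS backbone that drives expression of rat VPS39 carrying an N-terminal triple HA epitope tag. The full sequenced construct is about 7.5 kb, consistent with a roughly 4.8 kb backbone plus a 2.7 kb insert. It is maintained in E. coli through a high-copy ColE1/pUC-type origin and selected with ampicillin via a β-lactamase gene under its own promoter. The backbone also retains remnants of lac regulatory sequence (lac promoter, operator, CAP site and short lacI fragments) and a small SV40 segment containing the SV40 origin and a poly(A) signal. The SV40 origin can support episomal replication in cells expressing large T antigen. No mammalian selection marker is annotated, so the plasmid appears suited to transient transfection.

Expression is driven by the composite CAG promoter, annotated here as the CMV immediate-early enhancer, the chicken β-actin promoter and a chimeric β-actin/β-globin intron, an arrangement that gives strong, broadly active transcription in mammalian cells, including neurons. Downstream lie the HA tag sequence (detected only as a partial match by the annotation tool) and the Vps39 open reading frame, which the software matched to the mouse orthologue although the catalogue entry lists the species as rat. Transcripts are terminated by the rabbit β-globin polyadenylation signal.

VPS39 is a component of the HOPS endosomal tethering complex implicated in Rab5-to-Rab7 endosome conversion, and the depositor lists the construct's purpose as a Rab7 GEF. It was deposited with a study of Rab GTPase signalling in AMPA receptor trafficking and dendritic spine enlargement during long-term potentiation. In that setting it would plausibly serve to overexpress VPS39 to manipulate Rab7 activity, with the HA tag allowing detection by immunoblot or immunostaining.
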