Features (pLannotate 1.2.2; 18 found; start..end, strand, type, name):
     19..398     +  enhancer       CMV enhancer: human cytomegalovirus immediate early enhancer
    400..678     +  promoter       chicken β-actin promoter: No description available
    679..1699    +  intron         chimeric intron: chimera between introns from chicken β-actin and rabbit β-globin
   1697..1753    +  CDS            HBB (fragment): HBB_LEPEU - Experimental evidence at protein level: Swiss-Prot protein existence level 1. Involved in oxygen transport from the lung to the various peripheral tissues. From Lepus europaeus (European hare).
   1841..1866    +  CDS            3xHA (fragment): three tandem HA epitope tags
   1880..4504    +  CDS            Vps39: VPS39_MOUSE - Also known as Pldn, Vam6. Experimental evidence at protein level: Swiss-Prot protein existence level 1. Plays a role in vesicle-mediated protein trafficking to lysosomal compartments including the endocytic membrane transport and autophagic pathways. Acts as a component of the putative HOPS endosomal tethering complex which is proposed to be involved in the Rab5-to-Rab7 endosome conversion probably implicating MON1A/B, and via binding SNAREs and SNARE complexes to mediate tethering and docking events during SNARE-mediated membrane fusion. The HOPS complex is proposed to be recrui
   4599..4654    +  polyA_signal   β-globin poly(A) signal: rabbit β-globin polyadenylation signal (Gil and Proudfoot, 1987)
   5039..5055    -  protein_bind   lac operator: The lac repressor binds to the lac operator to inhibit transcription in E. coli. This inhibition can be relieved by adding lactose or isopropyl-β-D-thiogalactopyranoside (IPTG). lac repressor encoded by lacI
   5063..5093    -  promoter       lac promoter: promoter for the E. coli lac operon
   5108..5129    -  protein_bind   CAP binding site: CAP binding activates transcription in the presence of cAMP. E. coli catabolite activator protein
   5142..5181    -  CDS            lacI (fragment): lac repressor; lacI; The lac repressor binds to the lac operator to inhibit transcription in E. coli. This inhibition can be relieved by adding lactose or isopropyl-β-D-thiogalactopyranoside (IPTG).
   5188..5210    +  promoter       SV40 promoter (fragment): SV40 enhancer and early promoter
   5234..5369    +  rep_origin     SV40 ori: SV40 origin of replication
   5389..5510    +  polyA_signal   SV40 poly(A) signal: SV40 polyadenylation signal
   5525..5579    -  CDS            lacI (fragment): lac repressor; lacI; The lac repressor binds to the lac operator to inhibit transcription in E. coli. This inhibition can be relieved by adding lactose or isopropyl-β-D-thiogalactopyranoside (IPTG).
   5762..6350    -  rep_origin     ori: high-copy-number ColE1/pMB1/pBR322/pUC origin of replication
   6521..7381    -  CDS            AmpR: β-lactamase; bla; confers resistance to ampicillin, carbenicillin, and related antibiotics
   7382..7486    -  promoter       AmpR promoter: bla
>Addgene plasmid #246261 | pCAGGS-3HA-VPS39 | addgene full sequence | sequence record 488614 | Addgene NGS Result
GTGCCACCTGGGTCGATCGACATTGATTATTGACTAGTTATTAATAGTAATCAATTACGGGGTCATTAGT
TCATAGCCCATATATGGAGTTCCGCGTTACATAACTTACGGTAAATGGCCCGCCTGGCTGACCGCCCAAC
GACCCCCGCCCATTGACGTCAATAATGACGTATGTTCCCATAGTAACGCCAATAGGGACTTTCCATTGAC
GTCAATGGGTGGAGTATTTACGGTAAACTGCCCACTTGGCAGTACATCAAGTGTATCATATGCCAAGTAC
GCCCCCTATTGACGTCAATGACGGTAAATGGCCCGCCTGGCATTATGCCCAGTACATGACCTTATGGGAC
TTTCCTACTTGGCAGTACATCTACGTATTAGTCATCGCTATTACCATGGTCGAGGTGAGCCCCACGTTCT
GCTTCACTCTCCCCATCTCCCCCCCCTCCCCACCCCCAATTTTGTATTTATTTATTTTTTAATTATTTTG
TGCAGCGATGGGGGCGGGGGGGGGGGGGGGGGCGCGCGCCAGGCGGGGCGGGGCGGGGCGAGGGGCGGGG
CGGGGCGAGGCGGAGAGGTGCGGCGGCAGCCAATCAGAGCGGCGCGCTCCGAAAGTTTCCTTTTATGGCG
AGGCGGCGGCGGCGGCGGCCCTATAAAAAGCGAAGCGCGCGGCGGGCGGGAGTCGCTGCGCGCTGCCTTC
GCCCCGTGCCCCGCTCCGCCGCCGCCTCGCGCCGCCCGCCCCGGCTCTGACTGACCGCGTTACTCCCACA
GGTGAGCGGGCGGGACGGCCCTTCTCCTCCGGGCTGTAATTAGCGCTTGGTTTAATGACGGCTTGTTTCT
TTTCTGTGGCTGCGTGAAAGCCTTGAGGGGCTCCGGGAGGGCCCTTTGTGCGGGGGGAGCGGCTCGGGGG
GTGCGTGCGTGTGTGTGTGCGTGGGGAGCGCCGCGTGCGGCTCCGCGCTGCCCGGCGGCTGTGAGCGCTG
CGGGCGCGGCGCGGGGCTTTGTGCGCTCCGCAGTGTGCGCGAGGGGAGCGCGGCCGGGGGCGGTGCCCCG
CGGTGCGGGGGGGGCTGCGAGGGGAACAAAGGCTGCGTGCGGGGTGTGTGCGTGGGGGGGTGAGCAGGGG
GTGTGGGCGCGTCGGTCGGGCTGCAACCCCCCCTGCACCCCCCTCCCCGAGTTGCTGAGCACGGCCCGGC
TTCGGGTGCGGGGCTCCGTACGGGGCGTGGCGCGGGGCTCGCCGTGCCGGGCGGGGGGTGGCGGCAGGTG
GGGGTGCCGGGCGGGGCGGGGCCGCCTCGGGCCGGGGAGGGCTCGGGGGAGGGGCGCGGCGGCCCCCGGA
GCGCCGGCGGCTGTCGAGGCGCGGCGAGCCGCAGCCATTGCCTTTTATGGTAATCGTGCGAGAGGGCGCA
GGGACTTCCTTTGTCCCAAATCTGTGCGGAGCCGAAATCTGGGAGGCGCCGCCGCACCCCCTCTAGCGGG
CGCGGGGCGAAGCGGTGCGGCGCCGGCAGGAAGGAAATGGGCGGGGAGGGCCTTCGTGCGTCGCCGCGCC
GCCGTCCCCTTCTCCCTCTCCAGCCTCGGGGCTGTCCGCGGGGGGACGGCTGCCTTCGGGGGGGACGGGG
CAGGGCGGGGTTCGGCTTCTGGCGTGTGACCGGCGGCTCTAGCTAGAGCCTCTGCTAACCATGTTCATGC
CTTCTTCTTTTTCCTACAGCTCCTGGGCAACGTGCTGGTTATTGTGCTGTCTCATCATTTTGGCAAAGAA
TTCGCTAGCGCTACCGGTGCCACCATGGCATACCCTTATGACGTACCAGATTACGCGGGATATCCCTACG
ATGTCCCCGATTACGCGCGTTATCCATATGACGTCCCGGACTATGCCGAATTCCTCGAGATGCATGACGC
TTTTGAGCCGGTGCCGATCCTGGAGAAGCTTCCACTGCAGATTGACTGCCTGGCTGCCTGGGAGGAATGG
CTTCTTGTTGGAACCAAGCAAGGGCATCTTCTTCTCTACAGGATTCGGAAGGATGTTGGTTGTAACAGGT
TTGAGGTAACACTAGAGAAGTCCAATAAGAACTTTTCCAAAAAGATCCAGCAGATCCATGTGGTTTCCCA
GTTTAAGATTCTAGTCAGCTTGTTAGAAAACAACATTTATGTCCATGACTTACTGACATTTCAACAAATC
ACTACAGTTTCAAAGGCTAAAGGAGCATCACTGTTCACCTGTGACCTCCAGCACACTGAGACGGGTGAGG
AGGTGTTGCGGATGTGTGTGGCGGTGAGGAAGAAGCTGCAGTTGTACTTCTGGAAGGATAGAGAATTCCA
TGAACTGCAGGGAGACTTTAGTGTACCCGATGTGCCCAAGTCCATGGCATGGTGTGAAAATTCTATCTGT
GTTGGCTTCAAGAGAGACTACTACCTGATTAGGGTGGATGCAAAGGGGTCTATCAAAGAGCTCTTCCCAA
CAGGAAAGCAGCTGGAGCCCTTAGTTGCCCCTCTGGCAGATGGAAAAGTAGCCGTGGGTCAGGATGATCT
GACTGTGGTGCTCAACGAGGAAGGCATCTGCACTCAGAAATGCGCCCTGAACTGGACAGACATCCCGGTG
GCCATGGAGCACCAGCCTCCGTACATTGTCGCAGTGTTGCCAAGATACGTGGAGATCCGAACACTTGAAC
CAAGGCTTCTGGTCCAGAGCATAGAGTTGCAAAGGCCCCGCTTCATTACATCAGGGGGATCAAACATTAT
CTATGTGGCCAGCAATCATTTTGTTTGGAGACTCATTCCTGTCCCCATGGCAACCCAAATCCAACAGCTT
CTCCAGGACAAGCAGTTTGAATTGGCTCTGCAGCTAGCGGAAATGAAAGATGACTCAGACAGTGAAAAGC
AGCAGCAAATCCATCACATTAAGAACTTGTATGCCTTCAACCTCTTCTGTCAGAAGCGCTTTGATGAGTC
CATGCAGGTCTTTGCTAAACTTGGCACAGATCCCACCCACGTGATGGGCTTGTACCCCGACCTGCTGCCC
ACGGACTACAGGAAGCAACTGCAGTACCCCAACCCGCTGCCCACACTCTCTGGTGCTGAGCTGGAGAAGG
CTCACTTAGCGCTCATTGACTACCTGACACAGAAGCGGAGCCAGTTGGTAAAGAAGCTGAATGACTCGGA
CCACCAGTCCAGCACCTCCCCACTCATGGAGGGCACTCCCACCATCAAGTCCAAGCAGAAGCTGCTGCAG
ATCATCGACACCACTCTACTCAAGTGCTACCTCCATACAAATGTGGCCCTGGTGGCTCCCTTGCTGCGCC
TGGAGAACAACCACTGTCACATCGAGGAGAGTGAGCATGTGCTGAAGAAGGCTCACAAGTACAGTGAGCT
GATCATCCTGTATGAGAAGAAGGGGCTCCATGAGAAAGCTCTGCAGGTGCTAGTGGACCAGTCCAAGAAA
GCAAACTCACCTCTGAAAGGCCATGAAAGGACGGTGCAGTACCTACAGCATTTGGGCACAGAAAACCTAC
ATTTGATTTTTTCCTACTCGATCTGGGTGCTGAGAGACTTCCCAGAAGATGGCCTGAAGATATTCACTGA
AGACCTCCCGGAGGTGGAGTCTCTGCCACGAGATCGCGTGCTCAACTTCTTGATAGAGAATTTCAAGGCC
CTGGCCATTCCTTACCTGGAGCACATCATCCACGTGTGGGAGGAGACAGGCACACGGTTCCACAATTGCC
TAATCCAGCTGTACTGTGAGAAAGTGCAGAATCTGATGAAAGACTACCTCCTGTCACTACCCACAGGCAA
AAGTCCAGTCCCTGCTGGCGAGGAAGCAGGAGAACTGGGAGAATCCCGACAGAAGCTGCTCACGTTCCTG
GAGATTTCCAGCTCCTACGATCCCGGCCGGCTCATCTGTGATTTTCCCTTCGATGGCCTCTTAGAAGAAA
GAGCTCTCCTGTTGGGACGCATGGGGAAGCACGAACAAGCTCTCTTCATCTATGTCCATGTCTTGAAGGA
CACAAAGATGGCTAAGGAGTACTGCCACAAACACTACGACCAAAACAAAGAAGGCAACAAAGATGTATAT
CTGTCCCTGCTTCGGATGTACCTGTCGCCTCCAAGCATTCACTGCCTGGGGCCAATCAAACTAGAGCTCC
TGGAGCCACAGGCCAACCTCCAGGCTGCCCTGCAGGTCCTAGAGCTGCACTACAGCAAATTAGACACCAC
CAAGGCAATCAACCTTCTGCCAGCAAACACTCAGATCAATGACATACGAATCTTCCTAGAAAAGGTCTTA
GAAGAAAATGCACAAAAGAAACGGTTCAATCAAGTGCTTAAGAATCTTCTCCATGCGGAGTTTCTCAGGG
TTCAGGAAGAGCGGATTTTACACCAGCAGGTGAAGTGCATCATCACTGAGGAGAAGGTGTGCATGGTGTG
CAAGAAGAAGATTGGGAACAGTGCATTTGCAAGATACCCCAATGGAGTGGTTGTGCACTACTTCTGCTCC
AAAGAAGTTAACTCAGCCGACACCTGAGCGGCCGCGACTCTAGAGTCGACGGATCTTTTTCCCTCTGCCA
AAAATTATGGGGACATCATGAAGCCCCTTGAGCATCTGACTTCTGGCTAATAAAGGAAATTTATTTTCAT
TGCAATAGTGTGTTGGAATTTTTTGTGTCTCTCACTCGGAAGGACATATGGGAGGGCAAATCATTTAAAA
CATCAGAATGAGTATTTGGTTTAGAGTTTGGCAACATATGCCCATATGCTGGCTGCCATGAACAAAGGTT
GGCTATAAAGAGGTCATCAGTATATGAAACAGCCCCCTGCTGTCCATTCCTTATTCCATAGAAAAGCCTT
GACTTGAGGTTAGATTTTTTTTATATTTTGTTTTGTGTTATTTTTTTCTTTAACATCCCTAAAATTTTCC
TTACATGTTTTACTAGCCAGATTTTTCCTCCTCTCCTGACTACTCCCAGTCATAGCTGTCCCTCTTCTCT
TATGGAGATCCCTCGACCTGCAGCCCAAGCTTGGCGTAATCATGGTCATAGCTGTTTCCTGTGTGAAATT
GTTATCCGCTCACAATTCCACACAACATACGAGCCGGAAGCATAAAGTGTAAAGCCTGGGGTGCCTAATG
AGTGAGCTAACTCACATTAATTGCGTTGCGCTCACTGCCCGCTTTCCAGTCGGGAAACCTGTCGTGCCAG
CGGATACGCATCTCAATTAGTCAGCAACCATAGTCCCGCCCCTAACTCCGCCCATCCCGCCCCTAACTCC
GCCCAGTTCCGCCCATTCTCCGCCCCATGGCTGACTAATTTTTTTTATTTATGCAGAGGCCGAGGCCGCC
TCGGCCTCTGAGCTATTCCAGAAGTAGTGAGGAGGCTTTTTTGGAGGCCTAGGCTTTTGCAAAAAGCTAA
CTTGTTTATTGCAGCTTATAATGGTTACAAATAAAGCAATAGCATCACAAATTTCACAAATAAAGCATTT
TTTTCACTGCATTCTAGTTGTGGTTTGTCCAAACTCATCAATGTATCTTATCATGTCTCGATCCGCTGCA
TTAATGAATCGGCCAACGCGCGGGGAGAGGCGGTTTGCGTATTGGGCGCTCTTCCGCTTCCTCGCTCACT
GACTCGCTGCGCTCGGTCGTTCGGCTGCGGCGAGCGGTATCAGCTCACTCAAAGGCGGTAATACGGTTAT
CCACAGAATCAGGGGATAACGCAGGAAAGAACATGTGAGCAAAAGGCCAGCAAAAGGCCAGGAACCGTAA
AAAGGCCGCGTTGCTGGCGTTTTTCCATAGGCTCCGCCCCCCTGACGAGCATCACAAAAATCGACGCTCA
AGTCAGAGGTGGCGAAACCCGACAGGACTATAAAGATACCAGGCGTTTCCCCCTGGAAGCTCCCTCGTGC
GCTCTCCTGTTCCGACCCTGCCGCTTACCGGATACCTGTCCGCCTTTCTCCCTTCGGGAAGCGTGGCGCT
TTCTCATAGCTCACGCTGTAGGTATCTCAGTTCGGTGTAGGTCGTTCGCTCCAAGCTGGGCTGTGTGCAC
GAACCCCCCGTTCAGCCCGACCGCTGCGCCTTATCCGGTAACTATCGTCTTGAGTCCAACCCGGTAAGAC
ACGACTTATCGCCACTGGCAGCAGCCACTGGTAACAGGATTAGCAGAGCGAGGTATGTAGGCGGTGCTAC
AGAGTTCTTGAAGTGGTGGCCTAACTACGGCTACACTAGAAGAACAGTATTTGGTATCTGCGCTCTGCTG
AAGCCAGTTACCTTCGGAAAAAGAGTTGGTAGCTCTTGATCCGGCAAACAAACCACCGCTGGTAGCGGTG
GTTTTTTTGTTTGCAAGCAGCAGATTACGCGCAGAAAAAAAGGATCTCAAGAAGATCCTTTGATCTTTTC
TACGGGGTCTGACGCTCAGTGGAACGAAAACTCACGTTAAGGGATTTTGGTCATGAGATTATCAAAAAGG
ATCTTCACCTAGATCCTTTTAAATTAAAAATGAAGTTTTAAATCAATCTAAAGTATATATGAGTAAACTT
GGTCTGACAGTTACCAATGCTTAATCAGTGAGGCACCTATCTCAGCGATCTGTCTATTTCGTTCATCCAT
AGTTGCCTGACTCCCCGTCGTGTAGATAACTACGATACGGGAGGGCTTACCATCTGGCCCCAGTGCTGCA
ATGATACCGCGAGACCCACGCTCACCGGCTCCAGATTTATCAGCAATAAACCAGCCAGCCGGAAGGGCCG
AGCGCAGAAGTGGTCCTGCAACTTTATCCGCCTCCATCCAGTCTATTAATTGTTGCCGGGAAGCTAGAGT
AAGTAGTTCGCCAGTTAATAGTTTGCGCAACGTTGTTGCCATTGCTACAGGCATCGTGGTGTCACGCTCG
TCGTTTGGTATGGCTTCATTCAGCTCCGGTTCCCAACGATCAAGGCGAGTTACATGATCCCCCATGTTGT
GCAAAAAAGCGGTTAGCTCCTTCGGTCCTCCGATCGTTGTCAGAAGTAAGTTGGCCGCAGTGTTATCACT
CATGGTTATGGCAGCACTGCATAATTCTCTTACTGTCATGCCATCCGTAAGATGCTTTTCTGTGACTGGT
GAGTACTCAACCAAGTCATTCTGAGAATAGTGTATGCGGCGACCGAGTTGCTCTTGCCCGGCGTCAATAC
GGGATAATACCGCGCCACATAGCAGAACTTTAAAAGTGCTCATCATTGGAAAACGTTCTTCGGGGCGAAA
ACTCTCAAGGATCTTACCGCTGTTGAGATCCAGTTCGATGTAACCCACTCGTGCACCCAACTGATCTTCA
GCATCTTTTACTTTCACCAGCGTTTCTGGGTGAGCAAAAACAGGAAGGCAAAATGCCGCAAAAAAGGGAA
TAAGGGCGACACGGAAATGTTGAATACTCATACTCTTCCTTTTTCAATATTATTGAAGCATTTATCAGGG
TTATTGTCTCATGAGCGGATACATATTTGAATGTATTTAGAAAAATAAACAAATAGGGGTTCCGCGCACA
TTTCCCCGAAAA
